Addgene plasmid #125663: UBQ10:sXVE:GFP1–10
Purpose: Binary vector for the inducible expression of GFP1–10 fragment that can be used to detect a protein tagged with GFP11
Depositing lab: Tzu-Yin Liu. Depositing organization: National Tsing Hua University. Publication: Using Tripartite Split-sfGFP for the Study of Membrane Protein-Protein Interactions. Liu TY. Methods Mol Biol. 2021;2200:323-336. doi: 10.1007/978-1-0716-0880-7_15. PubMed 33175385.
Backbone
  Vector backbone: UBQ10:sXVE:GFP1–9
  Backbone manufacturer: Tzu-Yin Liu
  Total vector size (bp): 14997
  Vector type: Plant Expression, Synthetic Biology
  Selectable markers: Kanamycin
Growth in bacteria
  Bacterial resistance: Kanamycin, 50 μg/mL
  Growth temperature: 37°C
  Growth strain: DH5alpha
  Copy number: Low Copy
Gene/Insert
  Gene/Insert name: GFP1–10
  Species: Synthetic
  Insert size (bp): 645
  Promoter: UBQ10:sXVE
  Cloning method: Restriction Enzyme; 5′ cloning site SpeI (not destroyed); 3′ cloning site SacI (not destroyed)
  Sequencing primers: 5′ cttcgcaagacccttcc
Terms and licenses: Academic/Nonprofit Terms; Industry Terms: Not Available to Industry
How to cite: UBQ10:sXVE:GFP1–10 was a gift from Tzu-Yin Liu (Addgene plasmid # 125663 ; http://n2t.net/addgene:125663 ; RRID:Addgene_125663)
