[The description below was written by a language model from this plasmid's Addgene catalogue record and pLannotate feature annotations shown in this document.]
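Description:
UBQ10:sXVE:GFP1–10 is a roughly 15 kb, low-copy plant binary vector for Agrobacterium-mediated delivery, derived from the related UBQ10:sXVE:GFP1–9 backbone. The annotated backbone is of the broad-host-range IncP type: it carries oriV with the trfA replication protein, plus oriT and traJ for conjugal transfer, which allow maintenance in both E. coli and Agrobacterium. An aphA-3 kanamycin resistance gene provides bacterial selection. Remnants of tetracycline resistance genes, an IS1 element, a ColE1 ori fragment and lacZα/M13 sequences are also annotated and appear to be backbone leftovers. Nopaline-type left and right border repeats define the T-DNA. This region includes a NOS promoter-driven nptII (NeoR/KanR) cassette, ended by the gene 7 terminator, for kanamycin selection of transformed plant cells.

The payload is an estradiol-inducible two-component system. The record gives the promoter as UBQ10:sXVE, although the UBQ10 promoter itself is not annotated in the feature table. It would drive the XVE chimeric activator, seen here as a LexA DNA-binding fragment and a human estrogen receptor (ESR1) ligand-binding fragment, followed by the pea rbcS-E9 terminator. The activation domain expected between these two parts is not annotated. On estradiol binding, XVE activates a target promoter built on a minimal CaMV 35S promoter. The short GAL1/GAL10 hits just upstream are probably annotation artefacts in the operator region. This promoter expresses the 645 bp synthetic GFP1–10 insert, a superfolder GFP fragment cloned between SpeI and SacI and terminated by the NOS terminator.

GFP1–10 is a non-fluorescent detector that complements the GFP11 strand, so induced expression reveals proteins tagged with GFP11. The associated publication concerns split-sfGFP assays for studying membrane protein interactions in plants.
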