Features (pLannotate 1.2.2; 32 found; start..end, strand, type, name):
     28..820     -  CDS            NeoR/KanR (fragment): aminoglycoside phosphotransferase from Tn5; aph(3')-II (or nptII); confers resistance to neomycin, kanamycin, and G418 (Geneticin®)
    881..1060    -  promoter       NOS promoter: nopaline synthase promoter
   1140..1484    -  CDS            tnpA (fragment): TN5P_ECOLX - Also known as tnp. Experimental evidence at protein level: Swiss-Prot protein existence level 1. Mediates transposition of transposon Tn5 by a 'cut and paste' mechanism. First, the monomeric transposase binds the 19 bp inverted DNA repeats flanking the transposon. Then, dimerization of the DNA- bound transposase creates a synaptic DNA complex. After nicking of the first DNA strand, excision of the transposon proceeds through a series of intermediates. The transposase then mediates the insertion of the transposon at a new site by strand transfer. The activity of the wild- type tran
   2114..2374    +  CDS            lexA (fragment): LEXA_ECOLI - Also known as exrA, spr, tsl, umuA. Experimental evidence at protein level: Swiss-Prot protein existence level 1. Represses a number of genes involved in the response to DNA damage (SOS response), including recA and lexA. Binds to the 16 bp palindromic sequence 5'-CTGTATATATATACAG-3'. In the presence of single- stranded DNA, RecA interacts with LexA causing an autocatalytic cleavage which disrupts the DNA-binding part of LexA, leading to derepression of the SOS regulon and eventually DNA repair. Implicated in hydroxy radical-mediated cell death induced by hydroxyurea treatment (Pu
   2621..3562    +  CDS            ESR1 (fragment): ESR1_HUMAN - Also known as ESR, NR3A1. Experimental evidence at protein level: Swiss-Prot protein existence level 1. [Isoform 3]: Involved in activation of NOS3 and endothelial nitric oxide production (PubMed:21937726). Isoforms lacking one or several functional domains are thought to modulate transcriptional activity by competitive ligand or DNA binding and/or heterodimerization with the full-length receptor (PubMed:10970861). Binds to ERE and inhibits isoform 1 (PubMed:10970861). From Homo sapiens (Human).
   3589..3678    +  CDS            NR3C1 (fragment): GCR_RABIT - Also known as GRL. Experimental evidence at protein level: Swiss-Prot protein existence level 1. Receptor for glucocorticoids (GC). Has a dual mode of action: as a transcription factor that binds to glucocorticoid response elements (GRE), both for nuclear and mitochondrial DNA, and as a modulator of other transcription factors. Affects inflammatory responses, cellular proliferation and differentiation in target tissues. Involved in chromatin remodeling. Plays a role in rapid mRNA degradation by binding to the 5' UTR of target mRNAs and interacting with PNRC2 in a ligand-dependent m
   3708..4002    +  terminator     E9 terminator (fragment): terminator and polyadenylation signal from the pea rbcS-E9 gene
   4052..4080    -  promoter       GAL1 promoter (fragment): S. cerevisiae GAL1; inducible promoter, regulated by Gal4
   4244..4303    -  promoter       GAL10 promoter (fragment): S. cerevisiae GAL10; inducible promoter, regulated by Gal4
   4322..4368    +  promoter       minimal CaMV 35S promoter: minimal 35S promoter from cauliflower mosaic virus
   4437..5078    +  CDS            Superfolder GFP (fragment): Superfolder GFP is a basic (constitutively fluorescent) green fluorescent protein published in 2005, derived from Aequorea victoria. It is reported to be a very rapidly-maturing weak dimer.
   5098..5350    +  terminator     NOS terminator: nopaline synthase terminator and poly(A) signal
   5364..5394    -  promoter       NOS promoter (fragment): nopaline synthase promoter
   5518..5542    +  misc_feature   RB T-DNA repeat: right border repeat from nopaline C58 T-DNA
   5652..5901    -  CDS            TcR (fragment): tetracycline efflux protein; tetA; confers resistance to tetracycline
   6007..6657    +  CDS            TetR: tetracycline resistance regulatory protein; tetR
   7016..7206    -  rep_origin     ori (fragment): high-copy-number ColE1/pMB1/pBR322/pUC origin of replication
   7338..7447    +  oriT           oriT: incP origin of transfer
   7480..7851    +  CDS            traJ: oriT-recognizing protein; traJ
   7988..8619    +  rep_origin     oriV: incP origin of replication
   8683..8958    +  CDS            klaC (fragment): KLAC_ECOLX - Also known as telB. Protein predicted: Swiss-Prot protein existence level 4. Belongs to the kla operon, which is associated with cryptic tellurite resistance, and IncW plasmid fertility inhibition. From Escherichia coli.
   8961..9155    +  CDS            satA (fragment): STA_BACSU - Also known as yyaR. Experimental evidence at protein level: Swiss-Prot protein existence level 1. Involved in resistance to streptothricin, a broad-spectrum antibiotic produced by streptomycetes. Detoxifies streptothricin via acetylation of the beta amino group of the first beta-lysyl moiety of streptothricin. From Bacillus subtilis (strain 168).
   9154..9303    +  CDS            satA (fragment): STA_BACSU - Also known as yyaR. Experimental evidence at protein level: Swiss-Prot protein existence level 1. Involved in resistance to streptothricin, a broad-spectrum antibiotic produced by streptomycetes. Detoxifies streptothricin via acetylation of the beta amino group of the first beta-lysyl moiety of streptothricin. From Bacillus subtilis (strain 168).
   9312..10079   -  mobile_element IS1: prokaryotic transposable element IS1
  10271..11065   +  CDS            KanR: aminoglycoside phosphotransferase; aphA-3; confers resistance to kanamycin
  11364..12512   +  CDS            trfA: trans-acting replication protein that binds to and activates oriV
  12536..12599   +  CDS            TetR (fragment): tetracycline resistance regulatory protein; tetR
  14108..14132   +  misc_feature   LB T-DNA repeat: left border repeat from nopaline C58 T-DNA
  14186..14316   -  CDS            lacI (fragment): lac repressor; lacI; The lac repressor binds to the lac operator to inhibit transcription in E. coli. This inhibition can be relieved by adding lactose or isopropyl-β-D-thiogalactopyranoside (IPTG).
  14317..14617   -  rep_origin     M13 ori (fragment) (sequence partly withheld): M13 bacteriophage origin of replication; arrow indicates direction of (+) strand synthesis
  14615..14770   -  CDS            lacZα (fragment) (sequence partly withheld): LacZα fragment of β-galactosidase; lacZ fragment
  14779..14979   -  terminator     gene 7 terminator: transcription terminator for octopine-type Ti plasmid gene 7
>Addgene plasmid #125663 | UBQ10:sXVE:GFP1–10 | addgene full sequence | sequence record 245530 | Addgene NGS Result
ATCCGTCGAAGCTAGCTTGGGTCCCGCTCAGAAGAACTCGTCAAGAAGGCGATAGAAGGCGATGCGCTGC
GAATCGGGAGCGGCGATACCGTAAAGCACGAGGAAGCGGTCAGCCCATTCGCCGCCAAGCTCTTCAGCAA
TATCACGGGTAGCCAACGCTATGTCCTGATAGCGGTCCGCCACACCCAGCCGGCCACAGTCGATGAATCC
AGAAAAGCGGCCATTTTCCACCATGATATTCGGCAAGCAGGCATCGCCATGGGTCACGACGAGATCCTCG
CCGTCGGGCATGCGCGCCTTGAGCCTGGCGAACAGTTCGGCTGGCGCGAGCCCCTGATGCTCTTCGTCCA
GATCATCCTGATCGACAAGACCGGCTTCCATCCGAGTACGTGCTCGCTCGATGCGATGTTTCGCTTGGTG
GTCGAATGGGCAGGTAGCCGGATCAAGCGTATGCAGCCGCCGCATTGCATCAGCCATGATGGATACTTTC
TCGGCAGGAGCAAGGTGAGATGACAGGAGATCCTGCCCCGGCACTTCGCCCAATAGCAGCCAGTCCCTTC
CCGCTTCAGTGACAACGTCGAGCACAGCTGCGCAAGGAACGCCCGTCGTGGCCAGCCACGATAGCCGCGC
TGCCTCGTCCTGCAGTTCATTCAGGGCACCGGACAGGTCGGTCTTGACAAAAAGAACCGGGCGCCCCTGC
GCTGACAGCCGGAACACGGCGGCATCAGAGCAGCCGATTGTCTGTTGTGCCCAGTCATAGCCGAATAGCC
TCTCCACCCAAGCGGCCGGAGAACCTGCGTGCAATCCATCTTGTTCAATCCAAGCTCCCATGGGCCCTCG
ACTAGAGTCGAGATCTGGATTGAGAGTGAATATGAGACTCTAATTGGATACCGAGGGGAATTTATGGAAC
GTCAGTGGAGCATTTTTGACAAGAAATATTTGCTAGCTGATAGTGACCTTAGGCGACTTTTGAACGCGCA
ATAATGGTTTCTGACGTATGTGCTTAGCTCATTAAACTCCAGAAACCCGCGGCTGAGTGGCTCCTTCAAC
GTTGCGGTTCTGTCAGTTCCAAACGTAAAACGGCTTGTCCCGCGTCATCGGCGGGGGTCATAACGTGACT
CCCTTAATTCTCCGCTCATGATCTTGATCCCCTGCGCCATCAGATCCTTGGCGGCAAGAAAGCCATCCAG
TTTACTTTGCAGGGCTTCCCAACCTTACCAGAGGGCGCCCCAGCTGGCAATTCCGGTTCGCTTGCTGTCC
ATAAAACCGCCCAGTCTAGCTATCGCCATGTAAGCCCACTGCAAGCTACCTGCTTTCTCTTTGCGCTTGC
GTTTTCCCTTGTCCAGATAGCCCAGTAGCTGACATTCATCCGGGGTCAGCACCGTTTCTGCGGACTGGCT
TTCTACGTGTTCCGCTTCCTTTAGCAGCCCTTGCGCCCTGAGTGCTTGCGGCAGCGTGAAGCTTCGACGA
GTCAGTAATAAACGGCGTCAAAGTGGTTGCAGCCGGCACACACGAGTCGTGTTTATCAACTCAAAGCACA
AATACTTTTCCTCAACCTAAAAATAAGGCAATTAGCCAAAAACAACTTTGCGTGTAAACAACGCTCAATA
CACGTGTCATTTTATTATTAGCTATTGCTTCACCGCCTTAGCTTTCTCGTGACCTAGTCGTCCTCGTCTT
TTCTTCTTCTTCTTCTATAAAACAATACCCAAAGAGCTCTTCTTCTTCACAATTCAGATTTCAATTTCTC
AAAATCTTAAAAACTTTCTCTCAATTCTCTCTACCGTGATCAAGGTAAATTTCTGTGTTCCTTATTCTCT
CAAAATCTTCGATTTTGTTTTCGTTCGATCCCAATTTCGTATATGTTCTTTGGTTTAGATTCTGTTAATC
TTAGATCGAAGACGATTTTCTGGGTTTGATCGTTAGATATCATCTTAATTCTCGATTAGGGTTTCATAGA
TATCATCCGATTTGTTCAAATAATTTGAGTTTTGTCGAATAATTACTCTTCGATTTGTGATTTCTATCTA
GTTCTGGTGTTAGTTTCTAGTTTGTGCGATCGAATTTGTCGATTAATCTGAGTTTTTCTGATTAACAGAC
TAGCCCGCGGAAAATGAAGGCTCTTACTGCTAGACAACAAGAAGTTTTTGATCTTATTAGAGATCATATT
TCTCAAACTGGAATGCCTCCTACTAGAGCTGAAATTGCTCAAAGACTTGGATTTAGGTCTCCTAATGCTG
CTGAAGAACATCTTAAGGCTCTTGCTAGAAAGGGAGTTATTGAAATTGTTTCTGGAGCTTCAAGAGGAAT
TAGACTTCTTCAAGAAGAAGAAGAAGGACTTCCTCTTGTTGGAAGAGTTGCTGCTGGAGAACCTTCTTCT
GCTCCTCCTACTGATGTTTCTCTTGGAGATGAACTTCATCTTGATGGAGAAGATGTTGCTATGGCTCATG
CTGATGCTCTTGATGATTTTGATCTTGATATGCTTGGAGATGGAGATTCTCCTGGACCTGGATTTACTCC
TCATGATTCTGCTCCTTATGGAGCACTTGATATGGCTGATTTTGAATTTGAACAAATGTTTACTGATGCT
CTTGGAATTGATGAATATGGAGGAGATCCTTCTGCTGGAGATATGAGAGCTGCTAATCTTTGGCCTTCTC
CTCTTATGATTAAGAGGTCTAAGAAGAACTCTCTTGCTCTTTCTCTTACTGCTGACCAAATGGTTTCTGC
TCTTCTTGATGCTGAACCTCCTATTCTTTATTCTGAATATGATCCTACTAGACCTTTTTCTGAGGCTTCT
ATGATGGGACTTCTTACTAATCTTGCTGATAGAGAACTTGTTCATATGATTAATTGGGCTAAGAGAGTTC
CTGGATTTGTTGATCTTACTCTTCATGACCAAGTTCATCTTCTTGAATGTGCTTGGCTTGAAATTCTTAT
GATTGGACTTGTTTGGAGGTCTATGGAACATCCTGTTAAACTTCTTTTTGCTCCTAATCTTCTTCTTGAT
AGAAATCAAGGAAAGTGTGTTGAAGGAATGGTTGAAATTTTTGATATGCTTCTTGCTACTTCTTCAAGAT
TTAGAATGATGAATCTTCAAGGAGAAGAATTTGTTTGTCTTAAGTCTATTATTCTTCTTAATTCTGGAGT
TTATACTTTTCTTTCTTCTACTCTTAAGTCTCTTGAAGAAAAGGATCATATTCATAGAGTTCTTGATAAG
ATTACTGATACTCTTATTCATCTTATGGCTAAGGCTGGACTTACTCTTCAACAACAACATCAAAGACTTG
CTCAACTTCTTCTTATTCTTTCTCATATTAGACATATGTCTAATAAGGGAATGGAACATCTTTATTCTAT
GAAGTGTAAGAATGTTGTTCCTCTTTATGATCTTCTTCTTGAAATGCTTGATGCTCATAGACTTCATGCT
CCTACTTCAAGAGGAGGAGCTTCTGTTGAAGAAACTGACCAATCTCATCTTGCTACTGCTGGATCTACTT
CTTCTCATTCTCTTCAAAAGTATTATATTACTGGAGAAGCTGAAGGATTTCCTGCTACTGTTTGAAGATC
TTGATCAAGCTCCCTGGCCAATTCCCAGAGATGTTAGCTGAAATCATCACTAATCAGATACCAAAATATT
CAAATGGAAATATCAAATAGCTTCTGTTTCATCAAAAATGACTCGACCTAACTGAGTAAGCATGCTTGTT
CGAGTATTATGGCATTGGGAAAACTGTTTTTCTTGTACCATTTGTTGTGCTTGTAATTTACTGTGTTTTT
TATTCGGTTTTCGCTATCGAACTGTGAAATGGAAATGGATGGAGAAGAGTTAATGAATGATATGGTCCTT
TTGTTCATTCTCAAATTAATATTATTTGTTTTTTCTCTTATTTGTTGTGTGTTGAATTTGAAATTATAAG
AGATATGCAAACATTTTGTTTTGAGTAAAAATGTGTCAAATCGTGGCCTCTAATGACCGAAGTTAATATG
AGGAGTAAAACATCCCAAACGCGGCCGCAACCGGTCTTGCATCCAGCTGGGCTGCAGGTCGAGGCTAAAA
AACTAATCGCATTATCATCCCCTCGACGTACTGTACATATAACCACTGGTTTTATATACAGCAGTACTGT
ACATATAACCACTGGTTTTATATACAGCAGTCGACGTACTGTACATATAACCACTGGTTTTATATACAGC
AGTACTGTACATATAACCACTGGTTTTATATACAGCAGTCGAGGTAAGATTAGATATGGATATGTATATG
GATATGTATATGGTGGTAATGCCATGTAATATGCTCGACTCTAGGATCTTCGCAAGACCCTTCCTCTATA
TAAGGAAGTTCATTTCATTTGGAGAGGACACGCTGAAGCTAGTCGACTCTAGCCAAATCTAGAGTTAACC
GGGCTCAGGCCTGGCGCGCCACTAGTATGTCCAAAGGAGAAGAACTTTTCACTGGAGTTGTCCCAATTCT
TGTCGAATTAGATGGTGATGTTAATGGGCACAAATTTTCAGTCCGTGGAGAGGGTGAAGGTGATGCAACA
ATCGGAAAACTTACACTTAAATTTATTTGCACTACTGGAAAACTACCTGTTCCCTGGTCAACACTTGTCA
CTACCCTTACCTATGGTGTTCAATGCTTTTCAAGATACCCAGATCACATGAAGCGGCACGACTTCTTCAA
GAGCGCCATGCCTGAGGGATACGTGCAGGAGAGGACCATCTCGTTCAAGGACGACGGGAAATACAAGACA
CGTGCTGTTGTCAAGTTTGAGGGAGACACCCTCGTCAACAGGATCGAGCTTAAGGGAACAGATTTCAAGG
AGGACGGAAACATCCTCGGCCACAAGTTGGAATACAACTTTAACTCCCACAACGTATACATCACGGCCGA
CAAGCAAAAGAACGGCATCAAAGCCAACTTCACAGTACGCCACAACGTTGAAGACGGCTCTGTGCAACTC
GCTGATCATTATCAACAAAATACTCCAATTGGCGATGGCCCTGTCCTTTTACCAGACAACCATTACCTGT
CCACACAAACAGTCCTTTCCAAAGATCCCAACGAAAAGTAAGAGCTCGAATTTCCCCGATCGTTCAAACA
TTTGGCAATAAAGTTTCTTAAGATTGAATCCTGTTGCCGGTCTTGCGATGATTATCATATAATTTCTGTT
GAATTACGTTAAGCATGTAATAATTAACATGTAATGCATGACGTTATTTATGAGATGGGTTTTTATGATT
AGAGTCCCGCAATTATACATTTAATACGCGATAGAAAACAAAATATAGCGCGCAAACTAGGATAAATTAT
CGCGCGCGGTGTCATCTATGTTACTAGATCGGGGAATTCAGATCGGCTGAGTGGCTCCTTCAACGTTGCG
GTTCTGTCAGTTCCAAACGTAAAACGGCTTGTCCCGCGTCATCGGCGGGGGTCATAACGTGACTCCCTTA
ATTCTCCGCTCATGATCAGATTGTCGTTTCCCGCCTTCAGTTTAAACTATCAGTGTTTGACAGGATATAT
TGGCGGGTAAACCTAAGAGAAAAGAGCGTTTATTAGAATAATCGGATATTTAAAAGGGCGTGAAAAGGTT
TATCCGTTCGTCCATTTGTATGTGCATGCCAACCACAGGGTTCCCCAGATCTGGCGCCGGCCAGCGAGAC
GAGCAAGATTGGCCGCCGCCCGAAACGATCCGACAGCGCGCCCAGCACAGGTGCGCAGGCAAATTGCACC
AACGCATACAGCGCCAGCAGAATGCCATAGTGGGCGGTGACGTCGTTCGAGTGAACCAGATCGCGCAGGA
GGCCCGGCAGCACCGGCATAATCAGGCCGATGCCGACAGCGTCGAGCGCGACAGTGCTCAGAATTACGAT
CAGGGGTATGTTGGGTTTCACGTCTGGCCTCCGGACCAGCCTCCGCTGGTCCGATTGAACGCGCGGATTC
TTTATCACTGATAAGTTGGTGGACATATTATGTTTATCAGTGATAAAGTGTCAAGCATGACAAAGTTGCA
GCCGAATACAGTGATCCGTGCCGCCCTGGACCTGTTGAACGAGGTCGGCGTAGACGGTCTGACGACACGC
AAACTGGCGGAACGGTTGGGGGTTCAGCAGCCGGCGCTTTACTGGCACTTCAGGAACAAGCGGGCGCTGC
TCGACGCACTGGCCGAAGCCATGCTGGCGGAGAATCATACGCATTCGGTGCCGAGAGCCGACGACGACTG
GCGCTCATTTCTGATCGGGAATGCCCGCAGCTTCAGGCAGGCGCTGCTCGCCTACCGCGATGGCGCGCGC
ATCCATGCCGGCACGCGACCGGGCGCACCGCAGATGGAAACGGCCGACGCGCAGCTTCGCTTCCTCTGCG
AGGCGGGTTTTTCGGCCGGGGACGCCGTCAATGCGCTGATGACAATCAGCTACTTCACTGTTGGGGCCGT
GCTTGAGGAGCAGGCCGGCGACAGCGATGCCGGCGAGCGCGGCGGCACCGTTGAACAGGCTCCGCTCTCG
CCGCTGTTGCGGGCCGCGATAGACGCCTTCGACGAAGCCGGTCCGGACGCAGCGTTCGAGCAGGGACTCG
CGGTGATTGTCGATGGATTGGCGAAAAGGAGGCTCGTTGTCAGGAACGTTGAAGGACCGAGAAAGGGTGA
CGATTGATCAGGACCGCTGCCGGAGCGCAACCCACTCACTACAGCAGAGCCATGTAGACAACATCCCCTC
CCCCTTTCCACCGCGTCAGACGCCCGTAGCAGCCCGCTACGGGCTTTTTCATGCCCTGCCCTAGCGTCCA
AGCCTCACGGCCGCGCTCGGCCTCTCTGGCGGCCTTCTGGCGCTCTTCCGCTTCCTCGCTCACTGACTCG
CTGCGCTCGGTCGTTCGGCTGCGGCGAGCGGTATCAGCTCACTCAAAGGCGGTAATACGGTTATCCACAG
AATCAGGGGATAACGCAGGAAAGAACATGTGAGCAAAAGGCCAGCAAAAGGCCAGGAACCGTAAAAAGGC
CGCGTTGCTGGCGTTTTTCCATAGGCTCCGCCCCCCTGACGAGCATCACAAAAATCGACGCTCAAGTCAG
AGGTGGCGAAACCCGACAGGACTATAAAGATACCAGGCGTTTCCCCCTGGAAGCTCCCTCGTGCGCTCTC
CTGTTCCGACCCTGCCGCTTACCGGATACCTGTCCGCCTTTCTCCCTTCGGGAAGCGTGGCGCTTTTCCG
CTGCATAACCCTGCTTCGGGGTCATTATAGCGATTTTTTCGGTATATCCATCCTTTTTCGCACGATATAC
AGGATTTTGCCAAAGGGTTCGTGTAGACTTTCCTTGGTGTATCCAACGGCGTCAGCCGGGCAGGATAGGT
GAAGTAGGCCCACCCGCGAGCGGGTGTTCCTTCTTCACTGTCCCTTATTCGCACCTGGCGGTGCTCAACG
GGAATCCTGCTCTGCGAGGCTGGCCGGCTACCGCCGGCGTAACAGATGAGGGCAAGCGGATGGCTGATGA
AACCAAGCCAACCAGGAAGGGCAGCCCACCTATCAAGGTGTACTGCCTTCCAGACGAACGAAGAGCGATT
GAGGAAAAGGCGGCGGCGGCCGGCATGAGCCTGTCGGCCTACCTGCTGGCCGTCGGCCAGGGCTACAAAA
TCACGGGCGTCGTGGACTATGAGCACGTCCGCGAGCTGGCCCGCATCAATGGCGACCTGGGCCGCCTGGG
CGGCCTGCTGAAACTCTGGCTCACCGACGACCCGCGCACGGCGCGGTTCGGTGATGCCACGATCCTCGCC
CTGCTGGCGAAGATCGAAGAGAAGCAGGACGAGCTTGGCAAGGTCATGATGGGCGTGGTCCGCCCGAGGG
CAGAGCCATGACTTTTTTAGCCGCTAAAACGGCCGGGGGGTGCGCGTGATTGCCAAGCACGTCCCCATGC
GCTCCATCAAGAAGAGCGACTTCGCGGAGCTGGTGAAGTACATCACCGACGAGCAAGGCAAGACCGAGCG
CCTTTCCGACGCTCACCGGGCTGGTTGCCCTCGCCGCTGGGCTGGCGGCCGTCTATGGCCCTGCAAACGC
GCCAGAAACGCCGTCGAAGCCGTGTGCGAGACACCGCGGCCGCCGGCGTTGTGGATACCTCGCGGAAAAC
TTGGCCCTCACTGACAGATGAGGGGCGGACGTTGACACTTGAGGGGCCGACTCACCCGGCGCGGCGTTGA
CAGATGAGGGGCAGGCTCGATTTCGGCCGGCGACGTGGAGCTGGCCAGCCTCGCAAATCGGCGAAAACGC
CTGATTTTACGCGAGTTTCCCACAGATGATGTGGACAAGCCTGGGGATAAGTGCCCTGCGGTATTGACAC
TTGAGGGGCGCGACTACTGACAGATGAGGGGCGCGATCCTTGACACTTGAGGGGCAGAGTGCTGACAGAT
GAGGGGCGCACCTATTGACATTTGAGGGGCTGTCCACAGGCAGAAAATCCAGCATTTGCAAGGGTTTCCG
CCCGTTTTTCGGCCACCGCTAACCTGTCTTTTAACCTGCTTTTAAACCAATATTTATAAACCTTGTTTTT
AACCAGGGCTGCGCCCTGTGCGCGTGACCGCGCACGCCGAAGGGGGGTGCCCCCCCTTCTCGAACCCTCC
CGGCCCGCTAACGCGGGCCTCCCATCCCCCCAGGGGCTGCGCCCCTCGGCCGCGAACGGCCTCACCCCAA
AAATGGCAGCGCTGGCAGTCCTTGCCATTGCCGGGATCGGGGCAGTAACGGGATGGGCGATCAGCCCGAG
CGCGACGCCCGGAAGCATTGACGTGCCGCAGGTGCTGGCATCGACATTCAGCGACCAGGTGCCGGGCAGT
GAGGGCGGCGGCCTGGGTGGCGGCCTGCCCTTCACTTCGGCCGTCGGGGCATTCACGGACTTCATGGCGG
GGCCGGCAATTTTTACCTTGGGCATTCTTGGCATAGTGGTCGCGGGTGCCGTGCTCGTGTTCGGGGGTGC
GATAAACCCAGCGAACCATTTGAGGTGATAGGTAAGATTATACCGAGGTATGAAAACGAGAATTGGACCT
TTACAGAATTACTCTATGAAGCGCCATATTTAAAAAGCTACCAAGACGAAGAGGATGAAGAGGATGAGGA
GGCAGATTGCCTTGAATATATTGACAATACTGATAAGATAATATATCTTTTATATAGAAGATATCGCCGT
ATGTAAGGATTTCAGGGGGCAAGGCATAGGCAGCGCGCTTATCAATATATCTATAGAATGGGCAAAGCAT
AAAAACTTGCATGGACTAATGCTTGAAACCCAGGACAATAACCTTATAGCTTGTAAATTCTATCATAATT
GGGTAATGACTCCAACTTATTGATAGTGTTTTATGTTCAGATAATGCCCGATGACTTTGTCATGCAGCTC
CACCGATTTTGAGAACGACAGCGACTTCCGTCCCAGCCGTGCCAGGTGCTGCCTCAGATTCAGGTTATGC
CGCTCAATTCGCTGCGTATATCGCTTGCTGATTACGTGCAGCTTTCCCTTCAGGCGGGATTCATACAGCG
GCCAGCCATCCGTCATCCATATCACCACGTCAAAGGGTGACAGCAGGCTCATAAGACGCCCCAGCGTCGC
CATAGTGCGTTCACCGAATACGTGCGCAACAACCGTCTTCCGGAGACTGTCATACGCGTAAAACAGCCAG
CGCTGGCGCGATTTAGCCCCGACATAGCCCCACTGTTCGTCCATTTCCGCGCAGACGATGACGTCACTGC
CCGGCTGTATGCGCGAGGTTACCGACTGCGGCCTGAGTTTTTTAAGTGACGTAAAATCGTGTTGAGGCCA
ACGCCCATAATGCGGGCTGTTGCCCGGCATCCAACGCCATTCATGGCCATATCAATGATTTTCTGGTGCG
TACCGGGTTGAGAAGCGGTGTAAGTGAACTGCAGTTGCCATGTTTTACGGCAGTGAGAGCAGAGATAGCG
CTGATGTCCGGCGGTGCTTTTGCCGTTACGCACCACCCCGTCAGTAGCTGAACAGGAGGGACAGCTGATA
GAAACAGAAGCCACTGGAGCACCTCAAAAACACCATCATACACTAAATCAGTAAGTTGGCAGCATCACCC
ATAATTGTGGTTTCAAAATCGGCTCCGTCGATACTATGTTATACGCCAACTTTGAAAACAACTTTGAAAA
AGCTGTTTTCTGGTATTTAAGGTTTTAGAATGCAAGGAACAGTGAATTGGAGTTCGTCTTGTTATAATTA
GCTTCTTGGGGTATCTTTAAATACTGTAGAAAAGAGGAAGGAAATAATAAATGGCTAAAATGAGAATATC
ACCGGAATTGAAAAAACTGATCGAAAAATACCGCTGCGTAAAAGATACGGAAGGAATGTCTCCTGCTAAG
GTATATAAGCTGGTGGGAGAAAATGAAAACCTATATTTAAAAATGACGGACAGCCGGTATAAAGGGACCA
CCTATGATGTGGAACGGGAAAAGGACATGATGCTATGGCTGGAAGGAAAGCTGCCTGTTCCAAAGGTCCT
GCACTTTGAACGGCATGATGGCTGGAGCAATCTGCTCATGAGTGAGGCCGATGGCGTCCTTTGCTCGGAA
GAGTATGAAGATGAACAAAGCCCTGAAAAGATTATCGAGCTGTATGCGGAGTGCATCAGGCTCTTTCACT
CCATCGACATATCGGATTGTCCCTATACGAATAGCTTAGACAGCCGCTTAGCCGAATTGGATTACTTACT
GAATAACGATCTGGCCGATGTGGATTGCGAAAACTGGGAAGAAGACACTCCATTTAAAGATCCGCGCGAG
CTGTATGATTTTTTAAAGACGGAAAAGCCCGAAGAGGAACTTGTCTTTTCCCACGGCGACCTGGGAGACA
GCAACATCTTTGTGAAAGATGGCAAAGTAAGTGGCTTTATTGATCTTGGGAGAAGCGGCAGGGCGGACAA
GTGGTATGACATTGCCTTCTGCGTCCGGTCGATCAGGGAGGATATCGGGGAAGAACAGTATGTCGAGCTA
TTTTTTGACTTACTGGGGATCAAGCCTGATTGGGAGAAAATAAAATATTATATTTTACTGGATGAATTGT
TTTAGTACCTAGATGTGGCGCAACGATGCCGGCGACAAGCAGGAGCGCACCGACTTCTTCCGCATCAAGT
GTTTTGGCTCTCAGGCCGAGGCCCACGGCAAGTATTTGGGCAAGGGGTCGCTGGTATTCGTGCAGGGCAA
GATTCGGAATACCAAGTACGAGAAGGACGGCCAGACGGTCTACGGGACCGACTTCATTGCCGATAAGGTG
GATTATCTGGACACCAAGGCACCAGGCGGGTCAAATCAGGAATAAGGGCACATTGCCCCGGCGTGAGTCG
GGGCAATCCCGCAAGGAGGGTGAATGAATCGGACGTTTGACCGGAAGGCATACAGGCAAGAACTGATCGA
CGCGGGGTTTTCCGCCGAGGATGCCGAAACCATCGCAAGCCGCACCGTCATGCGTGCGCCCCGCGAAACC
TTCCAGTCCGTCGGCTCGATGGTCCAGCAAGCTACGGCCAAGATCGAGCGCGACAGCGTGCAACTGGCTC
CCCCTGCCCTGCCCGCGCCATCGGCCGCCGTGGAGCGTTCGCGTCGTCTCGAACAGGAGGCGGCAGGTTT
GGCGAAGTCGATGACCATCGACACGCGAGGAACTATGACGACCAAGAAGCGAAAAACCGCCGGCGAGGAC
CTGGCAAAACAGGTCAGCGAGGCCAAGCAGGCCGCGTTGCTGAAACACACGAAGCAGCAGATCAAGGAAA
TGCAGCTTTCCTTGTTCGATATTGCGCCGTGGCCGGACACGATGCGAGCGATGCCAAACGACACGGCCCG
CTCTGCCCTGTTCACCACGCGCAACAAGAAAATCCCGCGCGAGGCGCTGCAAAACAAGGTCATTTTCCAC
GTCAACAAGGACGTGAAGATCACCTACACCGGCGTCGAGCTGCGGGCCGACGATGACGAACTGGTGTGGC
AGCAGGTGTTGGAGTACGCGAAGCGCACCCCTATCGGCGAGCCGATCACCTTCACGTTCTACGAGCTTTG
CCAGGACCTGGGCTGGTCGATCAATGGCCGGTATTACACGAAGGCCGAGGAATGCCTGTCGCGCCTACAG
GCGACGGCGATGGGCTTCACGTCCGACCGCGTTGGGCACCTGGAATCGGTGTCGCTGCTGCACCGCTTCC
GCGTCCTGGACCGTGGCAAGAAAACGTCCCGTTGCCAGGTCCTGATCGACGAGGAAATCGTCGTGCTGTT
TGCTGGCGACCACTACACGAAATTCATATGGGAGAAGTACCGCAAGCTGTCGCCGACGGCCCGACGGATG
TTCGACTATTTCAGCTCGCACCGGGAGCCGTACCCGCTCAAGCTGGAAACCTTCCGCCTCATGTGCGGAT
CGGATTCCACCCGCGTGAAGAAGTGGCGCGAGCAGGTCGGCGAAGCCTGCGAAGAGTTGCGAGGCAGCGG
CCTGGTGGAACACGCCTGGGTCAATGATGACCTGGTGCATTGCAAACGCTAGGGCCTTGTGGGGTCAGTT
CCGGCTGGGGGTTCAGCAGCCAGCGCTTTACTGGCATTTCAGGAACAAGCGGGCACTGCTCGACGCACTT
GCTTCGCTCAGTATCGCTCGGGACGCACGGCGCGCTCTACGAACTGCCGATAAACAGAGGATTAAAATTG
ACAATTGTGATTAAGGCTCAGATTCGACGGCTTGGAGCGGCCGACGTGCAGGATTTCCGCGAGATCCGAT
TGTCGGCCCTGAAGAAAGCTCCAGAGATGTTCGGGTCCGTTTACGAGCACGAGGAGAAAAAGCCCATGGA
GGCGTTCGCTGAACGGTTGCGAGATGCCGTGGCATTCGGCGCCTACATCGACGGCGAGATCATTGGGCTG
TCGGTCTTCAAACAGGAGGACGGCCCCAAGGACGCTCACAAGGCGCATCTGTCCGGCGTTTTCGTGGAGC
CCGAACAGCGAGGCCGAGGGGTCGCCGGTATGCTGCTGCGGGCGTTGCCGGCGGGTTTATTGCTCGTGAT
GATCGTCCGACAGATTCCAACGGGAATCTGGTGGATGCGCATCTTCATCCTCGGCGCACTTAATATTTCG
CTATTCTGGAGCTTGTTGTTTATTTCGGTCTACCGCCTGCCGGGCGGGGTCGCGGCGACGGTAGGCGCTG
TGCAGCCGCTGATGGTCGTGTTCATCTCTGCCGCTCTGCTAGGTAGCCCGATACGATTGATGGCGGTCCT
GGGGGCTATTTGCGGAACTGCGGGCGTGGCGCTGTTGGTGTTGACACCAAACGCAGCGCTAGATCCTGTC
GGCGTCGCAGCGGGCCTGGCGGGGGCGGTTTCCATGGCGTTCGGAACCGTGCTGACCCGCAAGTGGCAAC
CTCCCGTGCCTCTGCTCACCTTTACCGCCTGGCAACTGGCGGCCGGAGGACTTCTGCTCGTTCCAGTAGC
TTTAGTGTTTGATCCGCCAATCCCGATGCCTACAGGAACCAATGTTCTCGGCCTGGCGTGGCTCGGCCTG
ATCGGAGCGGGTTTAACCTACTTCCTTTGGTTCCGGGGGATCTCGCGACTCGAACCTACAGTTGTTTCCT
TACTGGGCTTTCTCAGCCCCAGATCTGGGGTCGATCAGCCGGGGATGCATCAGGCCGACAGTCGGAACTT
CGGGTCCCCGACCTGTACCATTCGGTGAGCAATGGATAGGGGAGTTGATATCGTCAACGTTCACTTCTAA
AGAAATAGCGCCACTCAGCTTCCTCAGCGGCTTTATCCAGCGATTTCCTATTATGTCGGCATAGTTCTCA
AGATCGACAGCCTGTCACGGTTAAGCGAGAAATGAATAAGAAGGCTGATAATTCGGATCTCTGCGAGGGA
GATGATATTTGATCACAGGCAGCAACGCTCTGTCATCGTTACAATCAACATGCTACCCTCCGCGAGATCA
TCCGTGTTTCAAACCCGGCAGCTTAGTTGCCGTTCTTCCGAATAGCATCGGTAACATGAGCAAAGTCTGC
CGCCTTACAACGGCTCTCCCGCTGACGCCGTCCCGGACTGATGGGCTGCCTGTATCGAGTGGTGATTTTG
TGCCGAGCTGCCGGTCGGGGAGCTGTTGGCTGGCTGGTGGCAGGATATATTGTGGTGTAAACAAATTGAC
GCTTAGACAACTTAATAACACATTGCGGACGTTTTTAATGTACTGGGGTGGTTTTTCTTTTCACCAGTGA
GACGGGCAACAGCTGATTGCCCTTCACCGCCTGGCCCTGAGAGAGTTGCAGCAAGCGGTCCACGCTGGTT
TGCCCCAGCAGGCGAAAATCCTGTTTGATGGTGGTTCCGAAATCGGCAAAATCCCTTATAAATCAAAAGA
ATAGCCCGAGATAGGGT
[37 nt withheld, positions 14368-14404]
AAAGAACGTGGACTCCAACGTCAAAGG
[141 nt withheld, positions 14432-14572]
G
[44 nt withheld, positions 14574-14617]
CATTCAGGCTGCGCAACTGTTGGGAAGGGCGATCGGTGCGGGCCTCTTCGCTATTACGCCAGCTGGCGAA
AGGGGGATGTGCTGCAAGGCGATTAAGTTGGGTAACGCCAGGGTTTTCCCAGTCACGACGTTGTAAAACG
ACGGCCAGTGAATTAATTCCCATCTTGAAAGAAATATAGTTTAAATATTTATTGATAAAATAACAAGTCA
GGTATTATAGTCCAAGCAAAAACATAAATTTATTGATGCAAGTTTAAATTCAGAAATATTTCAATAACTG
ATTATATCAGCTGGTACATTGCCGTAGATGAAAGACTGAGTGCGATATTATGTGTAATACATAAATTGAT
GATATAGCTAGCTTAGCTCATCGGGGGATCG
